Addgene plasmid #175005: pUCmini-iCAP-AAV.CAP-B22
Purpose: non-standard AAV2 rep-AAV.CAP-B22 cap plasmid with AAV cap expression controlled by a tTA-TRE amplifcation system
Depositing lab: Viviana Gradinaru. Depositing organization: California Institute of Technology. Publication: AAV capsid variants with brain-wide transgene expression and decreased liver targeting after intravenous delivery in mouse and marmoset. Goertsen D, Flytzanis NC, Goeden N, Chuapoco MR, Cummins A, Chen Y, Fan Y, Zhang Q, Sharma J, Duan Y, Wang L, Feng G, Chen Y, Ip NY, Pickel J, Gradinaru V. Nat Neurosci. 2022 Jan;25(1):106-115. doi: 10.1038/s41593-021-00969-4. Epub 2021 Dec 9. PubMed 34887588.
Backbone
  Vector backbone: pUC57-mini
  Backbone size w/o insert (bp): 6311
  Total vector size (bp): 8543
  Vector type: Mammalian Expression, AAV
Growth in bacteria
  Bacterial resistance: Ampicillin, 100 μg/mL
  Growth temperature: 37°C
  Growth strain: NEB Stable
  Copy number: Unknown
Gene/Insert
  Gene/Insert name: Synthetic construct isolate AAV.CAP-B22 VP1 gene (alt name: AAV.CAP-B22 Cap)
  Species: Synthetic
  Insert size (bp): 2232
  Mutation: 7 amino acid substitution between VP1 452 and VP1 460 from NGSGQNQ to DGQSSKS
  Promoter: p41
  Cloning method: Gibson Cloning
  Sequencing primers: 5′ unknown
Terms and licenses: Academic/Nonprofit Terms; Industry Terms: Not Available to Industry
Depositor comments: This plasmid is based on the pUCmini-iCAP-PHP.eB plasmid. Please note that this is a non-standard rep-cap construct. It uses a tTA-TRE amplification loop to increase Capsid expression and AAV production. We find that this system increases AAV titers 1.5-5 fold (Ben Deverman, Bryan Simpson and Paul Patterson, unpublished data). This is a tet-off system, so no dox or tet is needed to turn it on. It can be used like any other rep-cap plasmid. This system should only present a problem if the rAAV genome to be packaged has a tet responsive element that directs expression of a protein that affected the health of the production cells. This work supported by NIH BRAIN Initiative grant UF1MH128336 . The introduction of an XbaI restriction site for ease of cloning introduces a K449R mutation, which does not have an overt effect on vector production or transduction.
How to cite: pUCmini-iCAP-AAV.CAP-B22 was a gift from Viviana Gradinaru (Addgene plasmid # 175005 ; http://n2t.net/addgene:175005 ; RRID:Addgene_175005)
