[The description below was written by a language model from this plasmid's Addgene catalogue record and pLannotate feature annotations shown in this document.]
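Description:
pUCmini-iCAP-AAV.CAP-B22 is an AAV packaging (rep-cap) helper plasmid of about 8.5 kb built on a pUC57-mini backbone. It supplies AAV2 replication functions and the engineered AAV.CAP-B22 capsid in trans during recombinant AAV production in mammalian producer cells. It is maintained in bacteria through a high-copy ColE1/pUC origin and an ampicillin resistance gene (β-lactamase with its own promoter). No ITRs are annotated, consistent with a helper that is not itself packaged.

The layout departs from a standard rep-cap plasmid. An AAV2 Rep78 reading frame is followed by a tetracycline transactivator with a VP16-derived activation domain and a bGH polyadenylation signal. The automated annotation labels this coding sequence as an rtTA3 fragment, but the depositor describes a tet-off tTA that needs no doxycycline. Downstream, an array of tet operator repeats (TRE) precedes a partial Rep52 segment, which presumably carries the p41 promoter listed for the insert, and then the 2.2 kb VP1 capsid gene. In this arrangement tTA acts on the TRE to boost capsid expression, an amplification loop that the depositor reports raises AAV titres about 1.5- to 5-fold.

The synthetic capsid carries a seven-residue substitution between VP1 positions 452 and 460 (NGSGQNQ to DGQSSKS). It also has a K449R change introduced with an XbaI cloning site, reported to have no overt effect on production or transduction. The plasmid derives from pUCmini-iCAP-PHP.eB. The associated publication concerns capsid variants that give brain-wide transgene expression with reduced liver targeting after intravenous delivery in mouse and marmoset. It can be used like any other rep-cap plasmid, but the depositor cautions against packaging genomes in which a tet-responsive element drives a protein harmful to the producer cells.
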