Features (pLannotate 1.2.2; 22 found; start..end, strand, type, name):
     14..132     -  CDS            lacZα (fragment): LacZα fragment of β-galactosidase; lacZ fragment
    140..158     +  promoter       T7 promoter: promoter for bacteriophage T7 RNA polymerase
    239..2101    +  CDS            Rep78: REP78_AAV2S - Experimental evidence at protein level: Swiss-Prot protein existence level 1. Plays an essential role in the initiation of viral DNA synthesis. Binds specifically to an inverted terminal repeat element (ITR) on the 3' and 5' ends of the viral DNA, where it cleaves a site specifically to generate a priming site for initiation of the synthesis of a complementary strand. Plays also a role as transcriptional regulator, DNA helicase and as key factors in site-specific integration of the viral genome. Regulates host PKA activity by interacting with host PRKX as a mechanism of interferi
   2142..2818    +  CDS            rtTA3 (fragment): reverse tetracycline transactivator 3 activates expression from Tet-responsive promoters in the presence of doxycycline
   2748..2858    +  CDS            VP48: 3 tandem repeats of the minimal activation domain of herpes simplex virus VP16 (Cheng et al., 2013)
   2897..2915    -  promoter       SP6 promoter: promoter for bacteriophage SP6 RNA polymerase
   2941..3165    +  polyA_signal   bGH poly(A) signal: bovine growth hormone polyadenylation signal
   3169..3190    +  promoter       SV40 promoter (fragment): SV40 enhancer and early promoter
   3226..3246    +  promoter       tight TRE promoter (fragment): Tet-responsive promoter PTight, consisting of seven tet operator sequences followed by the minimal CMV promoter
   3263..3283    +  promoter       tight TRE promoter (fragment): Tet-responsive promoter PTight, consisting of seven tet operator sequences followed by the minimal CMV promoter
   3300..3320    +  promoter       tight TRE promoter (fragment): Tet-responsive promoter PTight, consisting of seven tet operator sequences followed by the minimal CMV promoter
   3337..3357    +  promoter       tight TRE promoter (fragment): Tet-responsive promoter PTight, consisting of seven tet operator sequences followed by the minimal CMV promoter
   3374..3394    +  promoter       tight TRE promoter (fragment): Tet-responsive promoter PTight, consisting of seven tet operator sequences followed by the minimal CMV promoter
   3411..3431    +  promoter       tight TRE promoter (fragment): Tet-responsive promoter PTight, consisting of seven tet operator sequences followed by the minimal CMV promoter
   3448..3468    +  promoter       tight TRE promoter (fragment): Tet-responsive promoter PTight, consisting of seven tet operator sequences followed by the minimal CMV promoter
   3485..3505    +  promoter       tight TRE promoter (fragment): Tet-responsive promoter PTight, consisting of seven tet operator sequences followed by the minimal CMV promoter
   3511..4128    +  CDS            Rep52 (fragment): REP52_AAV2S - Experimental evidence at protein level: Swiss-Prot protein existence level 1. Plays a critical role during packaging of viral DNA into empty capsids, where they are thought to be part of the packaging motor complex. The single stranded genomic DNA is packaged in a 3' to 5' direction and requires the association between viral DNA and Rep40. Regulates host PKA activity by interacting with host PRKX as a mechanism to interfere with helper virus propagation and to promote its own replication. From Adeno-associated virus 2 (isolate Srivastava/1982) (AAV-2).
   4148..6376    +  CDS            VP1: CAPSD_AAV2S - Experimental evidence at protein level: Swiss-Prot protein existence level 1. Capsid protein self-assembles to form an icosahedral capsid with a T=1 symmetry, about 22 nm in diameter, and consisting of 60 copies of three size variants of the capsid protein VP1, VP2 and VP3 which differ in their N-terminus. The capsid encapsulates the genomic ssDNA. Binds to host cell heparan sulfate and uses host ITGA5-ITGB1 as coreceptor on the cell surface to provide virion attachment to target cell. This attachment induces virion internalization predominantly through clathrin-dependent endocyt
   6671..6699    -  misc_feature   MCS (fragment): pBluescript multiple cloning site
   6788..7376    -  rep_origin     ori: high-copy-number ColE1/pMB1/pBR322/pUC origin of replication
   7547..8407    -  CDS            AmpR: β-lactamase; bla; confers resistance to ampicillin, carbenicillin, and related antibiotics
   8408..8512    -  promoter       AmpR promoter: bla
>Addgene plasmid #175005 | pUCmini-iCAP-AAV.CAP-B22 | addgene full sequence | sequence record 347133 | Addgene NGS Result
CCAATGATACGCGTCGGTGCGGGCCTCTTCGCTATTACGCCAGCTGGCGAAAGGGGGATGTGCTGCAAGG
CGATTAAGTTGGGTAACGCCAGGGTTTTCCCAGTCACGACGTTGTAAAACGACGGCCAGTGAGCGCGCGT
AATACGACTCACTATAGGGCGAATTGGGTACATCGACGGTATCGGGGGAGCTCGCAGGGTCTCCATTTTG
AAGCGGGAGGTTTGAACGCGCAGCCGCCATGCCGGGGTTTTACGAGATTGTGATTAAGGTCCCCAGCGAC
CTTGACGAGCATCTGCCCGGCATTTCTGACAGCTTTGTGAACTGGGTGGCCGAGAAGGAATGGGAGTTGC
CGCCAGATTCTGACATGGATCTGAATCTGATTGAGCAGGCACCCCTGACCGTGGCCGAGAAGCTGCAGCG
CGACTTTCTGACGGAATGGCGCCGTGTGAGTAAGGCCCCGGAGGCTCTTTTCTTTGTGCAATTTGAGAAG
GGAGAGAGCTACTTCCACATGCACGTGCTCGTGGAAACCACCGGGGTGAAATCCATGGTTTTGGGACGTT
TCCTGAGTCAGATTCGCGAAAAACTGATTCAGAGAATTTACCGCGGGATCGAGCCGACTTTGCCAAACTG
GTTCGCGGTCACAAAGACCAGAAATGGCGCCGGAGGCGGGAACAAGGTGGTGGATGAGTGCTACATCCCC
AATTACTTGCTCCCCAAAACCCAGCCTGAGCTCCAGTGGGCGTGGACTAATATGGAACAGTATTTAAGCG
CCTGTTTGAATCTCACGGAGCGTAAACGGTTGGTGGCGCAGCATCTGACGCACGTGTCGCAGACGCAGGA
GCAGAACAAAGAGAATCAGAATCCCAATTCTGATGCGCCGGTGATCAGATCAAAAACTTCAGCCAGGTAC
ATGGAGCTGGTCGGGTGGCTCGTGGACAAGGGGATTACCTCGGAGAAGCAGTGGATCCAGGAGGACCAGG
CCTCATACATCTCCTTCAATGCGGCCTCCAACTCGCGGTCCCAAATCAAGGCTGCCTTGGACAATGCGGG
AAAGATTATGAGCCTGACTAAAACCGCCCCCGACTACCTGGTGGGCCAGCAGCCCGTGGAGGACATTTCC
AGCAATCGGATTTATAAAATTTTGGAACTAAACGGGTACGATCCCCAATATGCGGCTTCCGTCTTTCTGG
GATGGGCCACGAAAAAGTTCGGCAAGAGGAACACCATCTGGCTGTTTGGGCCTGCAACTACCGGGAAGAC
CAACATCGCGGAGGCCATAGCCCACACTGTGCCCTTCTACGGGTGCGTAAACTGGACCAATGAGAACTTT
CCCTTCAACGACTGTGTGGACAAGATGGTGATCTGGTGGGAGGAGGGGAAGATGACCGCCAAGGTCGTGG
AGTCGGCCAAAGCCATTCTCGGAGGAAGCAAGGTGCGCGTGGACCAGAAATGCAAGTCCTCGGCCCAGAT
AGACCCGACTCCCGTGATCGTCACCTCCAACACCAATATGTGCGCCGTGATTGACGGGAACTCAACGACC
TTCGAACACCAGCAGCCGTTGCAAGACCGGATGTTCAAATTTGAACTCACCCGCCGTCTGGATCATGACT
TTGGGAAGGTCACCAAGCAGGAAGTCAAAGACTTTTTCCGGTGGGCAAAGGATCACGTGGTTGAGGTGGA
GCATGAATTCTACGTCAAAAAGGGTGGAGCCAAGAAAAGACCCGCCCCCAGTGACGCAGATATAAGTGAG
CCCAAACGGGTGCGCGAGTCAGTTGCGCAGCCATCGACGTCAGACGCGGAAGCTTCGATCAACTACGCGG
ACAGGTACCAAAACAAATGTTCTCGTCACGTGGGCATGAATCTGATGCTGTTTCCCTGCAGACAATGCGA
GAGACTGAATCAGAATTCAAATATCTGCTTCACTCACGGTGTCAAAGACTGTTTAGAGTGCTTTCCCGTG
TCAGAATCTCAACCCGTTTCTGTCGTCAAAAAGGCGTATCAGAAACTGTGCTACATTCATCACATCATGG
GAAAGGTGCCAGACGCTTGCACTGCTTGCGACCTGGTCAATGTGGACTTGGATGACTGTGTTTCTGAACA
ATAAATGACTTAAACCAGGTATGAGTCGGCTGGATAAATCTAAAGTCATAAACGGCGCTCTGGAATTACT
CAATGAAGTCGGTATCGAAGGCCTGACGACAAGGAAACTCGCTCAAAAGCTGGGAGTTGAGCAGCCTACC
CTGTACTGGCACGTGAAGAACAAGCGGGCCCTGCTCGATGCCCTGGCCATCGAGATGCTGGACAGGCATC
ATACCCACTTCTGCCCCCTGGAAGGCGAGTCATGGCAAGACTTTCTGCGGAACAACGCCAAGTCATTCCG
CTGTGCTCTCCTCTCACATCGCGACGGGGCTAAAGTGCATCTCGGCACCCGCCCAACAGAGAAACAGTAC
GAAACCCTGGAAAATCAGCTCGCGTTCCTGTGTCAGCAAGGCTTCTCCCTGGAGAACGCACTGTACGCTC
TGTCCGCCGTGGGCCACTTTACACTGGGCTGCGTATTGGAGGAACAGGAGCATCAAGTAGCAAAAGAGGA
AAGAGAGACACCTACCACCGATTCTATGCCCCCACTTCTGAGACAAGCAATTGAGCTGTTCGACCGGCAG
GGAGCCGAACCTGCCTTCCTTTTCGGCCTGGAACTAATCATATGTGGCCTGGAGAAACAGCTAAAGTGCG
AAAGCGGCGGGCCGGCCGACGCCCTTGACGATTTTGACTTAGACATGCTCCCAGCCGATGCCCTTGACGA
CTTTGACCTTGATATGCTGCCTGCTGACGCTCTTGACGATTTTGACCTTGACATGCTCCCCGGGTAAATG
CATGAATTCGATCTAGAGGGCCCTATTCTATAGTGTCACCTAAATGCTAGAGCTCGCTGATCAGCCTCGA
CTGTGCCTTCTAGTTGCCAGCCATCTGTTGTTTGCCCCTCCCCCGTGCCTTCCTTGACCCTGGAAGGTGC
CACTCCCACTGTCCTTTCCTAATAAAATGAGGAAATTGCATCGCATTGTCTGAGTAGGTGTCATTCTATT
CTGGGGGGTGGGGTGGGGCAGGACAGCAAGGGGGAGGATTGGGAAGACAATAGCAGGCATGCTGGGGATG
CGGTGGGCTCTATGGCTTCTGAGGCGGAAAGAACCAGCTGGGGCTCGAATCAAGCTATCAAGTGCCACCT
GACGTCTCCCTATCAGTGATAGAGAAGTCGACACGTCTCGAGCTCCCTATCAGTGATAGAGAAGGTACGT
CTAGAACGTCTCCCTATCAGTGATAGAGAAGTCGACACGTCTCGAGCTCCCTATCAGTGATAGAGAAGGT
ACGTCTAGAACGTCTCCCTATCAGTGATAGAGAAGTCGACACGTCTCGAGCTCCCTATCAGTGATAGAGA
AGGTACGTCTAGAACGTCTCCCTATCAGTGATAGAGAAGTCGACACGTCTCGAGCTCCCTATCAGTGATA
GAGAAGGTACCCCCTATATAAGCAGAGAGATCTGTTCAAATTTGAACTGACTAAGCGGCTCCCGCCAGAT
TTTGGCAAGATTACTAAGCAGGAAGTCAAGGACTTTTTTGCTTGGGCAAAGGTCAATCAGGTGCCGGTGA
CTCACGAGTTTAAAGTTCCCAGGGAATTGGCGGGAACTAAAGGGGCGGAGAAATCTCTAAAACGCCCACT
GGGTGACGTCACCAATACTAGCTATAAAAGTCTGGAGAAGCGGGCCAGGCTCTCATTTGTTCCCGAGACG
CCTCGCAGTTCAGACGTGACTGTTGATCCCGCTCCTCTGCGACCGCTAGCTTCGATCAACTACGCAGACA
GGTACCAAAACAAGTGTTCTCGTCACGTGGGCATTAATCTGATTCTGTTTCCCTGCAGACAATGCGAGAG
AATGAATCAGAACTCAAATATCTGCTTCACTCACGGACAGAAAGACTGTTTAGAGTGCTTTCCCGTGTCA
GAATCTCAACCCGTTTCTGTCGTCAAAAAGGCGTATCAGAAACTGTGCTACATTCATCATATCATGGGAA
AGGTGCCAGACGCTTGCACTGCCTGCGATCTGGTCAATGTGGATTTGGATGACTGCATCTTTGAACAATA
AATGACTTAAGCCAGGTATGGCTGCCGATGGTTATCTTCCAGATTGGCTCGAGGACAACCTTAGTGAAGG
AATTCGCGAGTGGTGGGCTTTGAAACCTGGAGCCCCTCAACCCAAGGCAAATCAACAACATCAAGACAAC
GCTAGAGGTCTTGTGCTTCCGGGTTACAAATACCTTGGACCCGGCAACGGACTCGACAAGGGGGAGCCGG
TCAACGCAGCAGACGCGGCGGCCCTCGAGCACGACAAAGCCTACGACCAGCAGCTCAAGGCCGGAGACAA
CCCGTACCTCAAGTACAACCACGCCGACGCCGAGTTCCAGGAGCGGCTCAAAGAAGATACGTCTTTTGGG
GGCAACCTCGGGCGAGCAGTCTTCCAGGCCAAAAAGAGGCTTCTTGAACCTCTTGGTCTGGTTGAGGAAG
CGGCTAAGACGGCTCCTGGAAAGAAGAGGCCTGTAGAGCAGTCTCCTCAGGAACCGGACTCCTCCGCGGG
TATTGGCAAATCGGGTGCACAGCCCGCTAAAAAGAGACTCAATTTCGGTCAGACTGGCGACACAGAGTCA
GTCCCAGACCCTCAACCAATCGGAGAACCTCCCGCAGCCCCCTCAGGTGTGGGATCTCTTACAATGGCTT
CAGGTGGTGGCGCACCAGTGGCAGACAATAACGAAGGTGCCGATGGAGTGGGTAGTTCCTCGGGAAATTG
GCATTGCGATTCCCAATGGCTGGGGGACAGAGTCATCACCACCAGCACCCGAACCTGGGCCCTGCCCACC
TACAACAATCACCTCTACAAGCAAATCTCCAACAGCACATCTGGAGGATCTTCAAATGACAACGCCTACT
TCGGCTACAGCACCCCCTGGGGGTATTTTGACTTCAACAGATTCCACTGCCACTTCTCACCACGTGACTG
GCAGCGACTCATCAACAACAACTGGGGATTCCGGCCTAAGCGACTCAACTTCAAGCTCTTTAACATTCAG
GTCAAAGAGGTTACGGACAACAATGGAGTCAAGACCATCGCCAATAACCTTACCAGCACGGTCCAGGTCT
TCACGGACTCAGACTATCAGCTCCCGTACGTGCTCGGGTCGGCTCACGAGGGCTGCCTCCCGCCGTTCCC
AGCGGACGTTTTCATGATTCCTCAGTACGGGTATCTGACGCTTAATGATGGAAGCCAGGCCGTGGGTCGT
TCGTCCTTTTACTGCCTGGAATATTTCCCGTCGCAAATGCTAAGAACGGGTAACAACTTCCAGTTCAGCT
ACGAGTTTGAGAACGTACCTTTCCATAGCAGCTACGCTCACAGCCAAAGCCTGGACCGACTAATGAATCC
ACTCATCGACCAATACTTGTACTATCTCTCTAGAACTATTGACGGCCAAAGCAGCAAAAGCCAAACGCTA
AAATTCAGTGTGGCCGGACCCAGCAACATGGCTGTCCAGGGAAGAAACTACATACCTGGACCCAGCTACC
GACAACAACGTGTCTCAACCACTGTGACTCAAAACAACAACAGCGAATTTGCTTGGCCTGGAGCTTCTTC
TTGGGCTCTCAATGGACGTAATAGCTTGATGAATCCTGGACCTGCTATGGCCTCTCACAAAGAAGGAGAG
GACCGTTTCTTTCCTTTGTCTGGATCTTTAATTTTTGGCAAACAAGGTACTGGCAGAGACAACGTGGATG
CGGACAAAGTCATGATAACCAACGAAGAAGAAATTAAAACTACTAACCCGGTAGCAACGGAGTCCTATGG
ACAAGTGGCCACAAACCACCAGAGTGATGGGACTTTGGCGGTGCCTTTTAAGGCACAGGCGCAGACCGGT
TGGGTTCAAAACCAAGGAATACTTCCGGGTATGGTTTGGCAGGACAGAGATGTGTACCTGCAAGGACCCA
TTTGGGCCAAAATTCCTCACACGGACGGCAACTTTCACCCTTCTCCGCTGATGGGAGGGTTTGGAATGAA
GCACCCGCCTCCTCAGATCCTCATCAAAAACACACCTGTACCTGCGGATCCTCCAACGGCCTTCAACAAG
GACAAGCTGAACTCTTTCATCACCCAGTATTCTACTGGTCAAGTCAGCGTGGAGATCGAGTGGGAGCTGC
AGAAGGAAAACAGCAAGCGCTGGAACCCGGAGATCCAGTACACTTCCAACTATTACAAGTCTAATAATGT
TGAATTTGCTGTTAATACTGAAGGTGTATATAGTGAACCCCGCCCCATTGGCACCAGATACCTGACTCGT
AATCTGTAAGTCGACTTGCTTGTTAATCAATAAACCGTTTAATTCGTTTCAGTTGAACTTTGGTCTCTGC
GAAGGGCAATTCGTTTAAACCTGCAGGACTAGAGGTCCTGTATTAGAGGTCACGTGAGTGTTTTGCGACA
TTTTGCGACACCATGTGGTCACGCTGGGTATTTAAGCCCGAGTGAGCACGCAGGGTCTCCATTTTGAAGC
GGGAGGTTTGAACGCGCAGCCGCCAAGCCGAATTCTGCAGATATCACATGTCCTAGGAACTATCGATCCA
TCACACTGGCGGCCGCTCGACTAGAGCGGCCGCCACCGCGGTGGAGCTCCAGCTTTTGCGGACCGAATCG
GAAAGAACATGTGAGCAAAAGGCCAGCAAAAGGCCAGGAACCGTAAAAAGGCCGCGTTGCTGGCGTTTTT
CCATAGGCTCCGCCCCCCTGACGAGCATCACAAAAATCGACGCTCAAGTCAGAGGTGGCGAAACCCGACA
GGACTATAAAGATACCAGGCGTTTCCCCCTGGAAGCTCCCTCGTGCGCTCTCCTGTTCCGACCCTGCCGC
TTACCGGATACCTGTCCGCCTTTCTCCCTTCGGGAAGCGTGGCGCTTTCTCATAGCTCACGCTGTAGGTA
TCTCAGTTCGGTGTAGGTCGTTCGCTCCAAGCTGGGCTGTGTGCACGAACCCCCCGTTCAGCCCGACCGC
TGCGCCTTATCCGGTAACTATCGTCTTGAGTCCAACCCGGTAAGACACGACTTATCGCCACTGGCAGCAG
CCACTGGTAACAGGATTAGCAGAGCGAGGTATGTAGGCGGTGCTACAGAGTTCTTGAAGTGGTGGCCTAA
CTACGGCTACACTAGAAGAACAGTATTTGGTATCTGCGCTCTGCTGAAGCCAGTTACCTTCGGAAAAAGA
GTTGGTAGCTCTTGATCCGGCAAACAAACCACCGCTGGTAGCGGTGGTTTTTTTGTTTGCAAGCAGCAGA
TTACGCGCAGAAAAAAAGGATCTCAAGAAGATCCTTTGATCTTTTCTACGGGGTCTGACGCTCAGTGGAA
CGAAAACTCACGTTAAGGGATTTTGGTCATGAGATTATCAAAAAGGATCTTCACCTAGATCCTTTTAAAT
TAAAAATGAAGTTTTAAATCAATCTAAAGTATATATGAGTAAACTTGGTCTGACAGTTACCAATGCTTAA
TCAGTGAGGCACCTATCTCAGCGATCTGTCTATTTCGTTCATCCATAGTTGCCTGACTCCCCGTCGTGTA
GATAACTACGATACGGGAGGGCTTACCATCTGGCCCCAGTGCTGCAATGATACCGCGAGACCCACGCTCA
CCGGCTCCAGATTTATCAGCAATAAACCAGCCAGCCGGAAGGGCCGAGCGCAGAAGTGGTCCTGCAACTT
TATCCGCCTCCATCCAGTCTATTAATTGTTGCCGGGAAGCTAGAGTAAGTAGTTCGCCAGTTAATAGTTT
GCGCAACGTTGTTGCCATTGCTACAGGCATCGTGGTGTCACGCTCGTCGTTTGGTATGGCTTCATTCAGC
TCCGGTTCCCAACGATCAAGGCGAGTTACATGATCCCCCATGTTGTGCAAAAAAGCGGTTAGCTCCTTCG
GTCCTCCGATCGTTGTCAGAAGTAAGTTGGCCGCAGTGTTATCACTCATGGTTATGGCAGCACTGCATAA
TTCTCTTACTGTCATGCCATCCGTAAGATGCTTTTCTGTGACTGGTGAGTACTCAACCAAGTCATTCTGA
GAATAGTGTATGCGGCGACCGAGTTGCTCTTGCCCGGCGTCAATACGGGATAATACCGCGCCACATAGCA
GAACTTTAAAAGTGCTCATCATTGGAAAACGTTCTTCGGGGCGAAAACTCTCAAGGATCTTACCGCTGTT
GAGATCCAGTTCGATGTAACCCACTCGTGCACCCAACTGATCTTCAGCATCTTTTACTTTCACCAGCGTT
TCTGGGTGAGCAAAAACAGGAAGGCAAAATGCCGCAAAAAAGGGAATAAGGGCGACACGGAAATGTTGAA
TACTCATACTCTTCCTTTTTCAATATTATTGAAGCATTTATCAGGGTTATTGTCTCATGAGCGGATACAT
ATTTGAATGTATTTAGAAAAATAAACAAATAGGGGTTCCGCGCACATTTCCCCGAAAAGTGCCACCTGAC
GTC
